Addgene plasmid #131599: pMXs-Etv6
Purpose: expression of mouse Etv6 in mammalian cells
Depositing lab: Kateri Moore & Filipe Pereira. Depositing organization: Icahn School of Medicine at Mount Sinai. Publication: Induction of a hemogenic program in mouse fibroblasts. Pereira CF, Chang B, Qiu J, Niu X, Papatsenko D, Hendry CE, Clark NR, Nomura-Kitabayashi A, Kovacic JC, Ma'ayan A, Schaniel C, Lemischka IR, Moore K. Cell Stem Cell. 2013 Aug 1;13(2):205-18. doi: 10.1016/j.stem.2013.05.024. Epub 2013 Jun 13. PubMed 23770078.
Backbone
  Vector backbone: pMXs
  Backbone size w/o insert (bp): 4600
  Total vector size (bp): 6100
  Vector type: Mammalian Expression, Retroviral
Growth in bacteria
  Bacterial resistance: Ampicillin, 100 μg/mL
  Growth temperature: 37°C
  Growth strain: NEB Stable
  Copy number: High Copy
Gene/Insert
  Gene/Insert name: Etv6
  Species: M. musculus (mouse)
  Insert size (bp): 1500
  Entrez Gene: Etv6 (a.k.a. AW123102, AW557856, Tel)
  Cloning method: Restriction Enzyme; 5′ cloning site EcoRI (unknown if destroyed); 3′ cloning site HPA (unknown if destroyed)
  Sequencing primers: 5′ gacggcatcgcagcttggat
Terms and licenses: Academic/Nonprofit Terms; Industry Terms: Not Available to Industry
How to cite: pMXs-Etv6 was a gift from Kateri Moore & Filipe Pereira (Addgene plasmid # 131599 ; http://n2t.net/addgene:131599 ; RRID:Addgene_131599)
