[The description below was written by a language model from this plasmid's Addgene catalogue record and pLannotate feature annotations shown in this document.]
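Description:
pMXs-Etv6 is a Moloney murine leukemia virus (MMLV)-based retroviral expression plasmid built on the pMXs backbone and carrying the mouse Etv6 (Tel) coding sequence for expression in mammalian cells. In bacteria it is maintained through a high-copy ColE1/pUC-type origin and selected with ampicillin via a β-lactamase gene driven by its own bla promoter. The catalogue lists a total size of about 6.1 kb with a roughly 1.5 kb insert, while the sequenced record is about 6.2 kb and annotates the Etv6 feature at about 1.6 kb, a minor discrepancy.

The viral portion begins with a 5′ MMLV LTR, followed by the MMLV packaging signal (with a short fragment matching the MESV Ψ), a truncated gag lacking its start codon, which extends the packaging region, and a pol-derived segment containing the splice acceptor. The Etv6 open reading frame sits directly after the remnant of the multiple cloning site and is followed by the 3′ LTR. No internal promoter is annotated, so transcription of the insert is presumably driven by the 5′ LTR. The software labels part of the 3′ region as a ΔU3 fragment, but an adjoining LTR annotation is also present, so the table alone does not establish a self-inactivating design. No mammalian selection marker, reporter or epitope tag is annotated. Because the full gag, pol and env functions are absent, these must be supplied in trans by a packaging system to produce virus for stable integration into target cells.

Etv6 encodes an ETS-family transcriptional repressor involved in hematopoiesis. The associated publication concerns induction of a hemogenic program in mouse fibroblasts, consistent with use of this vector to deliver a candidate transcription factor in reprogramming experiments.
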