Features (pLannotate 1.2.2; 13 found; start..end, strand, type, name):
      1..594     +  LTR            LTR: long terminal repeat from Moloney murine leukemia virus
    657..856     +  misc_feature   MMLV Ψ: packaging signal of Moloney murine leukemia virus (MMLV)
    908..996     +  misc_feature   MESV Ψ (fragment): packaging signal of murine embryonic stem cell virus
   1073..1489    +  CDS            gag (truncated): truncated Moloney murine leukemia virus (MMLV) gag gene lacking the start codon
   1499..1873    +  misc_feature   pol region: Moloney murine leukemia virus (MMLV) pol region containing the splice acceptor site
   1897..1921    +  misc_feature   MCS (fragment): multiple cloning site
   1922..3535    +  CDS            Etv6: ETV6_MOUSE - Also known as Tel, Tel1. Experimental evidence at protein level: Swiss-Prot protein existence level 1. Transcriptional repressor; binds to the DNA sequence 5'- CCGGAAGT-3'. Plays a role in hematopoiesis and malignant transformation. From Mus musculus (Mouse).
   3611..3732    +  LTR            3' LTR (ΔU3) (fragment): self-inactivating 3' long terminal repeat (LTR) from Moloney murine leukemia virus
   3733..4202    +  LTR            LTR: long terminal repeat from Moloney murine leukemia virus
   4268..4320    -  CDS            lacI (fragment): lac repressor; lacI; The lac repressor binds to the lac operator to inhibit transcription in E. coli. This inhibition can be relieved by adding lactose or isopropyl-β-D-thiogalactopyranoside (IPTG).
   4503..5091    -  rep_origin     ori: high-copy-number ColE1/pMB1/pBR322/pUC origin of replication
   5255..6115    -  CDS            AmpR: β-lactamase; bla; confers resistance to ampicillin, carbenicillin, and related antibiotics
   6116..6220    -  promoter       AmpR promoter: bla
>Addgene plasmid #131599 | pMXs-Etv6 | addgene full sequence | sequence record 265943 | Addgene NGS Result
AATGAAAGACCCCACCTGTAGGTTTGGCAAGCTAGCTTAAGTAACGCCATTTTGCAAGGCATGGAAAAAT
ACATAACTGAGAATAGAAAAGTTCAGATCAAGGTCAGGAACAGATGGAACAGCTGAATATGGGCCAAACA
GGATATCTGTGGTAAGCAGTTCCTGCCCCGGCTCAGGGCCAAGAACAGATGGAACAGCTGAATATGGGCC
AAACAGGATATCTGTGGTAAGCAGTTCCTGCCCCGGCTCAGGGCCAAGAACAGATGGTCCCCAGATGCGG
TCCAGCCCTCAGCAGTTTCTAGAGAACCATCAGATGTTTCCAGGGTGCCCCAAGGACCTGAAATGACCCT
GTGCCTTATTTGAACTAACCAATCAGTTCGCTTCTCGCTTCTGTTCGCGCGCTTCTGCTCCCCGAGCTCA
ATAAAAGAGCCCACAACCCCTCACTCGGCGCGCCAGTCCTCCGATTGACTGAGTCGCCCGGGTACCCGTG
TATCCAATAAACCCTCTTGCAGTTGCATCCGACTTGTGGTCTCGCTGTTCCTTGGGAGGGTCTCCTCTGA
GTGATTGACTACCCGTCAGCGGGGGTCTTTCATTTGGGGGCTCGTCCGGGATCGGGAGACCCCTGCCCAG
GGACCACCGACCCACCACCGGGAGGTAAGCTGGCCAGCAACTTATCTGTGTCTGTCCGATTGTCTAGTGT
CTATGACTGATTTTATGCGCCTGCGTCGGTACTAGTTAGCTAACTAGCTCTGTATCTGGCGGACCCGTGG
TGGAACTGACGAGTTCGGAACACCCGGCCGCAACCCTGGGAGACGTCCCAGGGACTTCGGGGGCCGTTTT
TGTGGCCCGACCTGAGTCCAAAAATCCCGATCGTTTTGGACTCTTTGGTGCACCCCCCTAATAGGAGGGA
TATGTGGTTCTGGTAGGAGACGAGAACCTAAAACAGTTCCCGCCTCCGTCTGAATTTTTGCTTTCGGTTT
GGGACCGAAGCCGCGCCGCGCGTCTTGTCTGCTGCAGCATCGTTCTGTGTTGTCTCTGTCTGACTGTGTT
TCTGTATTTGTCTGAAAATTAGGGCCAGACTGTTACCACTCCCTTAAGTTTGACCTTAGGTCACTGGAAA
GATGTCGAGCGGATCGCTCACAACCAGTCGGTAGATGTCAAGAAGAGACGTTGGGTTACCTTCTGCTCTG
CAGAATGGCCAACCTTTAACGTCGGATGGCCGCGAGACGGCACCTTTAACCGAGACCTCATCACCCAGGT
TAAGATCAAGGTCTTTTCACCTGGCCCGCATGGACACCCAGACCAGGTCCCCTACATCGTGACCTGGGAA
GCCTTGGCTTTTGACCCCCCTCCCTGGGTCAAGCCCTTTGTACACCCTAAGCCTCCGCCTCCTCTTCCTC
CATCCGCCCCGTCTCTCCCCCTTGAACCTCCTCGTTCGACCCCGCCTCGATCCTCCCTTTATCCAGCCCT
CACTCCTTCTCTAGGCGCCCCCATATGGCCATATGAGATCTTATATGGGGCACCCCCGCCCCTTGTAAAC
TTCCCTGACCCTGACATGACAAGAGTTACTAACAGCCCCTCTCTCCAAGCTCACTTACAGGCTCTCTACT
TAGTCCAGCACGAAGTCTGGAGACCTCTGGCGGCAGCCTACCAAGAACAACTGGACCGACCGGTGGTACC
TCACCCTTACCGAGTCGGCGACACAGTGTGGGTCCGCCGACACCAGACTAAGAACCTAGAACCTCGCTGG
AAAGGACCTTACACAGTCCTGCTGACCACCCCCACCGCCCTCAAAGTAGACGGCATCGCAGCTTGGATAC
ACGCCGCCCACGTGAAGGCTGCCGACCCCGGGGGTGGACCATCCTCTAGACTGCCGGATCTAGCTAGTTA
ATTAAGGATCTCGAGCTCAAGCTTCGAATTCATGTCTGAGACTCCTGCTCAGTCTAGCATTAAGCCTCGA
GGGACTGGTTCATGCTGTCCTCACGAGGAAGGGCCTCACCCCTGAGTCCACAGCTTCAGATGGCTGAGAT
TACCAGGAAATAGCCTCAGAGAAGAATGCTGAGATAATAGGAACCTCGTGATCCAGGAAAGAGTATATGC
AGAATTAACACAGCAGGAACGAATTTCATACACGCCCCCAGAGAGTCCAGTGGCAAGCCACCGTTCCTCG
ACTCCGCTTCATGTTCACACAGTGCCTCGAGCGCTCAGGATGGAGGAAGACTCGATCCACCTGCCAACAC
ACCTGCGTTTGCAGCCGATTTACTGGAGCAGAGATGACGTAGCCCAGTGGCTCAAGTGGGCAGAAAATGA
GTTTTCTTTAAGGCCCATTGAGAGCAACAAGTTCGAAATGAATGGCAAGGCCCTCCTGCTGCTGACCAAA
GAGGATTTCCGCTACCGATCTCCTCATTCAGGCGACGTGCTCTATGAACTCCTTCAGCATATCCTGAAGC
AGAGGAAATCTCGAATGCTCTTCTCACCATTCTTCCCCCCTGGGGACTCTATCCACACCAAGCCAGAGGT
CCTCCTGCATCAGAACCATGACGAAGATAACTGTGTCCAGAGGACACCCAGGACGCCCGCGGAGAGCGTG
CACCACAACCCTCCCACCATCGAACTCTTACATCGCCCTAGGTCACCCATCACCACAAACCACAGGCCTT
CTCCTGACCCCGAACAGCAGCGGCCCCAGCGGTCCCCCCTAGACAACATGAGCCGCCGCCTCTCGCCAGT
GGAGAAAGCCCAGGGGCCCAGGCTACAGCAGGAGAACAACCACCAGGAAACGTACCCCCTGTCAGTGTCT
CCTGTCGAGAATAATCACTGCCTGCCCTCAAGCCCCTGGCAGGAGAGCACTCGAGTGATCCAGCTGATGC
CCAGCCCCATCATGCACCCTTTGATCCTGAACCCCCGGCACTCGCACTCGGTGGACTTCAAACAGTCCCG
GCACTCCGAGGATGGGATGAATCGGGAAGGGAAGCCCATCAACCTGTCTCATCGGGAGGACCTGGCTTAC
TTGAACCACATCATGGTCTCTATGTCCCCACCGGAAGAGCACGCCATGCCCATTGGGAGAATAGCAGACT
GTAGACTGCTTTGGGATTATGTCTATCAGTTGCTGTCTGACAGCCGGTACGAAAACTTCATCCGATGGGA
GGACAAAGAATCCAAAATATTCCGGATAGTGGATCCCAACGGACTGGCTCGACTCTGGGGAAACCATAAG
AACAGAACAAACATGACCTATGAGAAAATGTCCAGAGCCCTGCGCCACTACTACAAACTAAACATTATCA
GGAAGGAGCCCGGACAAAGGCTTTTGTTCAGGTTCATGAAAACCCCAGATGAGATCATGAGTGGCCGGAC
AGACCGTCTAGAACACCTCGAGTCTCAAGTGCTGGATGAACAAACGTACCAAGAGGATGAACCTACCATA
GCCTCACCGGTGGGCTGGCCAAGAGGAAACCTGCCCACGGGGACCGCAGGAGGCGTGATGGAAGCAGGCG
AGCTAGGGGTGGCTGTAAAGGAAGAGACCCGGGAATAGGTTAACGCGGCCGCCAGCACAGTGGTCGACGA
TAAAATAAAAGATTTTATTTAGTCTCCAGAAAAAGGGGGGAATGAAAGACCCCACCTGTAGGTTTGGCAA
GCTAGCTTAAGTAACGCCATTTTGCAAGGCATGGAAAAATACATAACTGAGAATAGAGAAGTTCAGATCA
AGGTCAGGAACAGATGGAACAGCTGAATATGGGCCAAACAGGATATCTGTGGTAAGCAGTTCCTGCCCCG
GCTCAGGGCCAAGAACAGATGGAACAGCTGAATATGGGCCAAACAGGATATCTGTGGTAAGCAGTTCCTG
CCCCGGCTCAGGGCCAAGAACAGATGGTCCCCAGATGCGGTCCAGCCCTCAGCAGTTTCTAGAGAACCAT
CAGATGTTTCCAGGGTGCCCCAAGGACCTGAAATGACCCTGTGCCTTATTTGAACTAACCAATCAGTTCG
CTTCTCGCTTCTGTTCGCGCGCTTCTGCTCCCCGAGCTCAATAAAAGAGCCCACAACCCCTCACTCGGGG
CGCCAGTCCTCCGATTGACTGAGTCGCCCGGGTACCCGTGTATCCAATAAACCCTCTTGCAGTTGCATCC
GACTTGTGGTCTCGCTGTTCCTTGGGAGGGTCTCCTCTGAGTGATTGACTACCCGTCAGCGGGGGTCTTT
CACATGCAGCATGTATCAAAATTAATTTGGTTTTTTTTCTTAAGTATTTACATTAAATGGCCATAGTTGC
ATTAATGAATCGGCCAACGCGCGGGGAGAGGCGGTTTGCGTATTGGGCGCTCTTCCGCTTCCTCGCTCAC
TGACTCGCTGCGCTCGGTCGTTCGGCTGCGGCGAGCGGTATCAGCTCACTCAAAGGCGGTAATACGGTTA
TCCACAGAATCAGGGGATAACGCAGGAAAGAACATGTGAGCAAAAGGCCAGCAAAAGGCCAGGAACCGTA
AAAAGGCCGCGTTGCTGGCGTTTTTCCATAGGCTCCGCCCCCCTGACGAGCATCACAAAAATCGACGCTC
AAGTCAGAGGTGGCGAAACCCGACAGGACTATAAAGATACCAGGCGTTTCCCCCTGGAAGCTCCCTCGTG
CGCTCTCCTGTTCCGACCCTGCCGCTTACCGGATACCTGTCCGCCTTTCTCCCTTCGGGAAGCGTGGCGC
TTTCTCATAGCTCACGCTGTAGGTATCTCAGTTCGGTGTAGGTCGTTCGCTCCAAGCTGGGCTGTGTGCA
CGAACCCCCCGTTCAGCCCGACCGCTGCGCCTTATCCGGTAACTATCGTCTTGAGTCCAACCCGGTAAGA
CACGACTTATCGCCACTGGCAGCAGCCACTGGTAACAGGATTAGCAGAGCGAGGTATGTAGGCGGTGCTA
CAGAGTTCTTGAAGTGGTGGCCTAACTACGGCTACACTAGAAGAACAGTATTTGGTATCTGCGCTCTGCT
GAAGCCAGTTACCTTCGGAAAAAGAGTTGGTAGCTCTTGATCCGGCAAACAAACCACCGCTGGTAGCGGT
GGTTTTTTTGTTTGCAAGCAGCAGATTACGCGCAGAAAAAAAGGATCTCAAGAAGATCCTTTGATCTTTT
CTACGGGGTCTGACGCTCAGTGGAACGAAAACTCACGTTAAGGGATTTTGGTCATGAGATTATCAAAAAG
GATCTTCACCTAGATCCTTTTGCGGCCGGCCGCAAATCAATCTAAAGTATATATGAGTAAACTTGGTCTG
ACAGTTACCAATGCTTAATCAGTGAGGCACCTATCTCAGCGATCTGTCTATTTCGTTCATCCATAGTTGC
CTGACTCCCCGTCGTGTAGATAACTACGATACGGGAGGGCTTACCATCTGGCCCCAGTGCTGCAATGATA
CCGCGAGACCCACGCTCACCGGCTCCAGATTTATCAGCAATAAACCAGCCAGCCGGAAGGGCCGAGCGCA
GAAGTGGTCCTGCAACTTTATCCGCCTCCATCCAGTCTATTAATTGTTGCCGGGAAGCTAGAGTAAGTAG
TTCGCCAGTTAATAGTTTGCGCAACGTTGTTGCCATTGCTACAGGCATCGTGGTGTCACGCTCGTCGTTT
GGTATGGCTTCATTCAGCTCCGGTTCCCAACGATCAAGGCGAGTTACATGATCCCCCATGTTGTGCAAAA
AAGCGGTTAGCTCCTTCGGTCCTCCGATCGTTGTCAGAAGTAAGTTGGCCGCAGTGTTATCACTCATGGT
TATGGCAGCACTGCATAATTCTCTTACTGTCATGCCATCCGTAAGATGCTTTTCTGTGACTGGTGAGTAC
TCAACCAAGTCATTCTGAGAATAGTGTATGCGGCGACCGAGTTGCTCTTGCCCGGCGTCAATACGGGATA
ATACCGCGCCACATAGCAGAACTTTAAAAGTGCTCATCATTGGAAAACGTTCTTCGGGGCGAAAACTCTC
AAGGATCTTACCGCTGTTGAGATCCAGTTCGATGTAACCCACTCGTGCACCCAACTGATCTTCAGCATCT
TTTACTTTCACCAGCGTTTCTGGGTGAGCAAAAACAGGAAGGCAAAATGCCGCAAAAAAGGGAATAAGGG
CGACACGGAAATGTTGAATACTCATACTCTTCCTTTTTCAATATTATTGAAGCATTTATCAGGGTTATTG
TCTCATGAGCGGATACATATTTGAATGTATTTAGAAAAATAAACAAATAGGGGTTCCGCGCACATTTCCC
CGAAAAGTGCCACCTGCAT
